>Addgene plasmid #184858 | pMA5132 | addgene full sequence | sequence record 363881 | Addgene NGS Result
CTGCAGCCTGAATATGGGCCAAACAGGATATCTGTGGTAAGCAGTTCCTGCCCCGGCTCAGGGCCAAGAA
CAGATGGAACAGCTGAATATGGGCCAAACAGGATATCTGTGGTAAGCAGTTCCTGCCCCGGCTCAGGGCC
AAGAACAGATGGTCCCCAGATGCGGTCCAGCCCTCAGCAGTTTCTAGAGAACCATCAGATGTTTCCAGGG
TGCCCCAAGGACCTGAAATGACCCTGTGCCTTATTTGAACTAACCAATCAGTTCGCTTCTCGCTTCTGTT
CGCGCGCTTCTGCTCCCCGAGCTCAATAAAAGAGCCCACAACCCCTCACTCGGGGCGCCAGTCCTCCGAT
TGACTGAGTCGCCCGGGTACCCGTGTATCCAATAAACCCTCTTGCAGTTGCATCCGACTTGTGGTCTCGC
TGTTCCTTGGGAGGGTCTCCTCTGAGTGATTGACTACCCGTCAGCGGGGGTCTTTCATTTGGGGGCTCGT
CCGGGATCGGGAGACCCCTGCCCAGGGACCACCGACCCACCACCGGGAGGCAAGCTGGCCAGCAACTTAT
CTGTGTCTGTCCGATTGTCTAGTGTCTATGACTGATTTTATGCGCCTGCGTCGGTACTAGTTAGCTAACT
AGCTCTGTATCTGGCGGACCCGTGGTGGAACTGACGAGTTCTGAACACCCGGCCGCAACCCTGGGAGACG
TCCCAGGGACTTTGGGGGCCGTTTTTGTGGCCCGACCTGAGGAAGGGAGTCGATGTGGAATCCGACCCCG
TCAGGATATGTGGTTCTGGTAGGAGACGAGAACCTAAAACAGTTCCCGCCTCCGTCTGAATTTTTGCTTT
CGGTTTGGAACCGAAGCCGCGCGTCTTGTCTGCTGCAGCGCTGCAGCATCGTTCTGTGTTGTCTCTGTCT
GACTGTGTTTCTGTATTTGTCTGAAAATTAGGGCCAGACTGTTACCACTCCCTTAAGTTTGACCTTAGGT
CACTGGAAAGATGTCGAGCGGATCGCTCACAACCAGTCGGTAGATGTCAAGAAGAGACGTTGGGTTACCT
TCTGCTCTGCAGAATGGCCAACCTTTAACGTCGGATGGCCGCGAGACGGCACCTTTAACCGAGACCTCAT
CACCCAGGTTAAGATCAAGGTCTTTTCACCTGGCCCGCATGGACACCCAGACCAGGTCCCCTACATCGTG
ACCTGGGAAGCCTTGGCTTTTGACCCCCCTCCCTGGGTCAAGCCCTTTGTACACCCTAAGCCTCCGCCTC
CTCTTCCTCCATCCGCCCCGTCTCTCCCCCTTGAACCTCCTCGTTCGACCCCGCCTCGATCCTCCCTTTA
TCCAGCCCTCACTCCTTCTCTAGGCGCCGGCCGGATCAATTCGCCAGCACAGTGGTCGGGCTGCAGGAAT
TCGCCACCATGGCGTTTCTCCGAAGCATGTGGGGCGTGCTGAGTGCCCTGGGAAGGTCTGGAGCAGAGCT
GTGCACCGGCTGTGGAAGTCGACTGCGCTCCCCCTTCAGTTTTGTGTATTTACCGAGGTGGTTTTCATCT
GTCTTGGCAAGTTGTCCAAAGAAACCTGTAAGTTCTTACCTTCGATTTTCTAAAGAACAACTACCCATAT
TTAAAGCTCAGAACCCAGATGCAAAAACTACAGAACTAATTAGAAGAATTGCCCAGCGTTGGAGGGAACT
TCCTGATTCAAAGAAAAAAATATATCAAGATGCTTATAGGGCGGAGTGGCAGGTATATAAAGAAGAGATA
AGCAGATTTAAAGAACAGCTAACTCCAAGTCAGATTATGTCTTTGGAAAAAGAAATCATGGACAAACATT
TAAAAAGGAAAGCTATGACAAAAAAAAAAGAGTTAACACTGCTTGGAAAACCAAAAAGACCTCGTTCAGC
TTATAACGTTTATGTAGCTGAAAGATTCCAAGAAGCTAAGGGTGATTCACCGCAGGAAAAGCTGAAGACT
GTAAAGGAAAACTGGAAAAATCTGTCTGACTCTGAAAAGGAATTATATATTCAGCATGCTAAAGAGGACG
AAACTCGTTATCATAATGAAATGAAGTCTTGGGAAGAACAAATGATTGAAGTTGGACGAAAGGATCTTCT
ACGTCGCACAATAAAGAAACAACGAAAATATGGTGCTGAGGAGTGTTAACTCGAGGGGGGGCCCGGTACC
GAGGACGCGTCAATTCGAGCTCCACCGCGGTGGCGGCCGCTCTAGAACTAGTGGATCCCCCGACCCTGTG
GAATGTGTGTCAGTTAGGGTGTGGAAAGTCCCCAGGCTCCCCAGCAGGCAGAAGTATGCAAAGCATGCAT
CTCAATTAGTCAGCAACCAGGTGTGGAAAGTCCCCAGGCTCCCCAGCAGGCAGAAGTATGCAAAGCATGC
ATCTCAATTAGTCAGCAACCATAGTCCCGCCCCTAACTCCGCCCATCCCGCCCCTAACTCCGCCCAGTTC
CGCCCATTCTCCGCCCCATGGCTGACTAATTTTTTTTATTTATGCAGAGGCCGAGGCCGCCTCGGCCTCT
GAGCTATTCCAGAAGTAGTGAGGAGGCTTTTTTGGAGGCCTAGGGCCACCATGGATAAGAAACCTGAACT
GACAGCAACTTCTGTTGAGAAGTTTCTCATTGAAAAATTTGATTCTGTTTCTGATCTCATGCAGCTGTCT
GAAGGTGAAGAAAGCAGAGCCTTTTCTTTTGATGTTGGAGGAAGAGGTTATGTTCTGAGGGTCAATTCTT
GTGCTGATGGTTTTTACAAAGACAGATATGTTTACAGACACTTTGCCTCTGCTGCTCTGCCAATTCCAGA
AGTTCTGGACATTGGAGAATTTTCTGAATCTCTCACCTACTGCATCAGCAGAAGAGCACAAGGAGTCACT
CTCCAGGATCTCCCTGAAACTGAGCTGCCAGCTGTTCTGCAACCTGTTGCTGAAGCAATGGATGCCATTG
CAGCAGCTGATCTGAGCCAAACCTCTGGATTTGGTCCTTTTGGTCCCCAAGGCATTGGTCAGTACACCAC
TTGGAGGGATTTCATTTGTGCCATTGCTGATCCTCATGTCTATCACTGGCAGACTGTGATGGATGACACA
GTTTCTGCTTCTGTTGCTCAGGCACTGGATGAACTCATGCTGTGGGCAGAAGATTGTCCTGAAGTCAGAC
ACCTGGTCCATGCTGATTTTGGAAGCAACAATGTTCTGACAGACAATGGCAGAATCACTGCAGTCATTGA
CTGGTCTGAAGCCATGTTTGGAGATTCTCAATATGAGGTTGCCAACATTTTTTTTTGGAGACCTTGGCTG
GCTTGCATGGAACAACAAACAAGATATTTTGAAAGAAGACACCCAGAACTGGCTGGTTCCCCCAGACTGA
GAGCCTACATGCTCAGAATTGGCCTGGACCAACTGTATCAATCTCTGGTTGATGGAAACTTTGATGATGC
TGCTTGGGCACAAGGAAGATGTGATGCCATTGTGAGGTCTGGTGCTGGAACTGTTGGAAGAACTCAAATT
GCAAGAAGGTCTGCTGCTGTTTGGACTGATGGATGTGTTGAAGTTCTGGCTGACTCTGGAAACAGGAGAC
CCTCCACAAGACCCAGAGCCAAGGAATGATCCGGAATCGATAATCAACCTCTGGATTACAAAATTTGTGA
AAGATTGACTGGTATTCTTAACTATGTTGCTCCTTTTACGCTATGTGGATACGCTGCTTTAATGCCTTTG
TATCATGCTATTGCTTCCCGTATGGCTTTCATTTTCTCCTCCTTGTATAAATCCTGGTTGCTGTCTCTTT
ATGAGGAGTTGTGGCCCGTTGTCAGGCAACGTGGCGTGGTGTGCACTGTGTTTGCTGACGCAACCCCCAC
TGGTTGGGGCATTGCCACCACCTGTCAGCTCCTTTCCGGGACTTTCGCTTTCCCCCTCCCTATTGCCACG
GCGGAACTCATCGCCGCCTGCCTTGCCCGCTGCTGGACAGGGGCTCGGCTGTTGGGCACTGACAATTCCG
TGGTGTTGTCGGGGAAATCATCGTCCTTTCCTTGGCTGCTCGCCTGTGTTGCCACCTGGATTCTGCGCGG
GACGTCCTTCTGCTACGTCCCTTCGGCCCTCAATCCAGCGGACCTTCCTTCCCGCGGCCTGCTGCCGGCT
CTGCGGCCTCTTCCGCGTCTTCGCCTTCGCCCTCAGACGAGTCGGATCTCCCTTTGGGCCGCCTCCCCGC
ATCGATAAAATAAAAGATTTTATTTAGTCTCCAGAAAAAGGGGGGAATGAAAGACCCCACCTGTAGGTTT
GGCAAGCTAGCTTAAGTAACGCCATTTTGCAAGGCATGGAAAAATACATAACTGAGAATAGAGAAGTTCA
GATCAAGGTCAGGAACAGATGGAACAGCTGAATATGGGCCAAACAGGATATCTGTGGTAAGCAGTTCCTG
CCCCGGCTCAGGGCCAAGAACAGATGGAACAGCTGAATATGGGCCAAACAGGATATCTGTGGTAAGCAGT
TCCTGCCCCGGCTCAGGGCCAAGAACAGATGGTCCCCAGATGCGGTCCAGCCCTCAGCAGTTTCTAGAGA
ACCATCAGATGTTTCCAGGGTGCCCCAAGGACCTGAAATGACCCTGTGCCTTATTTGAACTAACCAATCA
GTTCGCTTCTCGCTTCTGTTCGCGCGCTTCTGCTCCCCGAGCTCAATAAAAGAGCCCACAACCCCTCACT
CGGGGCGCCAGTCCTCCGATTGACTGAGTCGCCCGGGTACCCGTGTATCCAATAAACCCTCTTGCAGTTG
CATCCGACTTGTGGTCTCGCTGTTCCTTGGGAGGGTCTCCTCTGAGTGATTGACTMCMMKWMASCSKSKK
KCWKTYRCATSCRRCWTGTGGTCTCGCTGTTCCTTGGGAGGGTCTCCTCTGAGTGATTGACTACCCGTCA
GCGGGGGTCTTTCACATGCAGCATGTATCAAAATTAATTTGGTTTTTTTTCTTAAGTATTTACATTAAAT
GGCCATAGTTGCATTAATGAATCGGCCAACGCGCGGGGAGAGGCGGTTTGCGTATTGGGCGCTCTTCCGC
TTCCTCGCTCACTGACTCGCTGCGCTCGGTCGTTCGGCTGCGGCGAGCGGTATCAGCTCACTCAAAGGCG
GTAATACGGTTATCCACAGAATCAGGGGATAACGCAGGAAAGAACATGTGAGCAAAAGGCCAGCAAAAGG
CCAGGAACCGTAAAAAGGCCGCGTTGCTGGCGTTTTTCCATAGGCTCCGCCCCCCTGACGAGCATCACAA
AAATCGACGCTCAAGTCAGAGGTGGCGAAACCCGACAGGACTATAAAGATACCAGGCGTTTCCCCCTGGA
AGCTCCCTCGTGCGCTCTCCTGTTCCGACCCTGCCGCTTACCGGATACCTGTCCGCCTTTCTCCCTTCGG
GAAGCGTGGCGCTTTCTCATAGCTCACGCTGTAGGTATCTCAGTTCGGTGTAGGTCGTTCGCTCCAAGCT
GGGCTGTGTGCACGAACCCCCCGTTCAGCCCGACCGCTGCGCCTTATCCGGTAACTATCGTCTTGAGTCC
AACCCGGTAAGACACGACTTATCGCCACTGGCAGCAGCCACTGGTAACAGGATTAGCAGAGCGAGGTATG
TAGGCGGTGCTACAGAGTTCTTGAAGTGGTGGCCTAACTACGGCTACACTAGAAGAACAGTATTTGGTAT
CTGCGCTCTGCTGAAGCCAGTTACCTTCGGAAAAAGAGTTGGTAGCTCTTGATCCGGCAAACAAACCACC
GCTGGTAGCGGTGGTTTTTTTGTTTGCAAGCAGCAGATTACGCGCAGAAAAAAAGGATCTCAAGAAGATC
CTTTGATCTTTTCTACGGGGTCTGACGCTCAGTGGAACGAAAACTCACGTTAAGGGATTTTGGTCATGAG
ATTATCAAAAAGGATCTTCACCTAGATCCTTTTGCGGCCGGCCGCAAATCAATCTAAAGTATATATGAGT
AAACTTGGTCTGACAGTTACCAATGCTTAATCAGTGAGGCACCTATCTCAGCGATCTGTCTATTTCGTTC
ATCCATAGTTGCCTGACTCCCCGTCGTGTAGATAACTACGATACGGGAGGGCTTACCATCTGGCCCCAGT
GCTGCAATGATACCGCGAGACCCACGCTCACCGGCTCCAGATTTATCAGCAATAAACCAGCCAGCCGGAA
GGGCCGAGCGCAGAAGTGGTCCTGCAACTTTATCCGCCTCCATCCAGTCTATTAATTGTTGCCGGGAAGC
TAGAGTAAGTAGTTCGCCAGTTAATAGTTTGCGCAACGTTGTTGCCATTGCTACAGGCATCGTGGTGTCA
CGCTCGTCGTTTGGTATGGCTTCATTCAGCTCCGGTTCCCAACGATCAAGGCGAGTTACATGATCCCCCA
TGTTGTGCAAAAAAGCGGTTAGCTCCTTCGGTCCTCCGATCGTTGTCAGAAGTAAGTTGGCCGCAGTGTT
ATCACTCATGGTTATGGCAGCACTGCATAATTCTCTTACTGTCATGCCATCCGTAAGATGCTTTTCTGTG
ACTGGTGAGTACTCAACCAAGTCATTCTGAGAATAGTGTATGCGGCGACCGAGTTGCTCTTGCCCGGCGT
CAATACGGGATAATACCGCGCCACATAGCAGAACTTTAAAAGTGCTCATCATTGGAAAACGTTCTTCGGG
GCGAAAACTCTCAAGGATCTTACCGCTGTTGAGATCCAGTTCGATGTAACCCACTCGTGCACCCAACTGA
TCTTCAGCATCTTTTACTTTCACCAGCGTTTCTGGGTGAGCAAAAACAGGAAGGCAAAATGCCGCAAAAA
AGGGAATAAGGGCGACACGGAAATGTTGAATACTCATACTCTTCCTTTTTCAATATTATTGAAGCATTTA
TCAGGGTTATTGTCTCATGAGCGGATACATATTTGAATGTATTTAGAAAAATAAACAAATAGGGGTTCCG
CGCACATTTCCCCGAAAAGTGCCAC
Features (pLannotate 1.2.2; 16 found; start..end, strand, type, name):
      8..477     +  LTR            LTR: long terminal repeat from Moloney murine leukemia virus
    601..875     +  misc_feature   MESV Ψ (fragment): packaging signal of murine embryonic stem cell virus
    942..1358    +  CDS            gag (truncated): truncated Moloney murine leukemia virus (MMLV) gag gene lacking the start codon
   1387..1403    +  misc_feature   MCS (fragment): pBluescript multiple cloning site
   1409..2146    +  CDS            TFAM: TFAM_HUMAN - Also known as TCF6, TCF6L2. Experimental evidence at protein level: Swiss-Prot protein existence level 1. Binds to the mitochondrial light strand promoter and functions in mitochondrial transcription regulation (PubMed:29445193, PubMed:32183942). Component of the mitochondrial transcription initiation complex, composed at least of TFB2M, TFAM and POLRMT that is required for basal transcription of mitochondrial DNA (PubMed:29149603). In this complex, TFAM recruits POLRMT to a specific promoter whereas TFB2M induces structural changes in POLRMT to enable promoter opening and trappin
   2150..2170    +  misc_feature   MCS (fragment): pBluescript multiple cloning site
   2187..2232    +  misc_feature   MCS (fragment): pBluescript multiple cloning site
   2258..2555    +  promoter       SV40 promoter: SV40 enhancer and early promoter
   2577..3596    +  CDS            hph: KHYB_ECOLX - Experimental evidence at protein level: Swiss-Prot protein existence level 1. The aminoglycoside phosphotransferases achieve inactivation of their antibiotic substrates by phosphorylation. Only phosphorylates hygromycin and closely related compounds such as demethyl analogs and destomycin. From Escherichia coli.
   3612..4200    +  misc_feature   WPRE: woodchuck hepatitis virus posttranscriptional regulatory element
   4246..4815    +  LTR            LTR: long terminal repeat from Moloney murine leukemia virus
   4848..4896    +  LTR            5' LTR (truncated) (fragment): truncated long terminal repeat from Moloney murine sarcoma virus
   4980..5032    -  CDS            lacI (fragment): lac repressor; lacI; The lac repressor binds to the lac operator to inhibit transcription in E. coli. This inhibition can be relieved by adding lactose or isopropyl-β-D-thiogalactopyranoside (IPTG).
   5215..5803    -  rep_origin     ori: high-copy-number ColE1/pMB1/pBR322/pUC origin of replication
   5967..6827    -  CDS            AmpR: β-lactamase; bla; confers resistance to ampicillin, carbenicillin, and related antibiotics
   6828..6932    -  promoter       AmpR promoter: bla
