[The description below was written by a language model from this plasmid's Addgene catalogue record and pLannotate feature annotations shown in this document.]
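Description:
pMA5132 is a gammaretroviral (Moloney murine leukemia virus-type) mammalian expression vector built on the pMA5096 backbone and designed to deliver human TFAM, the mitochondrial transcription factor A that binds mitochondrial DNA promoters and recruits the mitochondrial RNA polymerase. In bacteria it is maintained through a high-copy ColE1/pUC-type origin and selected with ampicillin via the β-lactamase gene and its own promoter. The catalogue gives a total size of about 7 kb, which agrees closely with the sequenced record used for the feature table.

The proviral portion is bounded by MoMLV long terminal repeats. Downstream of the 5′ LTR lie an MESV-derived Ψ packaging signal and a truncated gag segment lacking its start codon, which together promote efficient encapsidation of the genomic RNA when the plasmid is introduced into a packaging cell line that supplies gag, pol and env in trans. The TFAM coding sequence sits between EcoRI and XhoI sites within remnants of a pBluescript-type polylinker and is transcribed from the 5′ LTR, with no tags or fusion partners annotated. An internal SV40 enhancer/early promoter then drives the hygromycin phosphotransferase gene (hph), allowing hygromycin selection of stably transduced cells. A WPRE placed before the 3′ LTR is expected to enhance transcript stability and expression. A short truncated LTR fragment and a small lacI fragment outside the provirus appear to be nonfunctional backbone remnants.

The associated work concerns in situ reverse genetic analysis of proteins involved in mtDNA replication, so the vector is presumably used to establish stable human TFAM expression in mammalian cells, although the record does not detail the specific experimental design.
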