Addgene plasmid #184858: pMA5132
Purpose: Retroviral vector, hygromycin resistance hTFAM expression
Depositing lab: Mikhail Alexeyev. Depositing organization: University of South Alabama. Publication: A Method for In Situ Reverse Genetic Analysis of Proteins Involved mtDNA Replication. Kozhukhar N, Spadafora D, Rodriguez YAR, Alexeyev MF. Cells. 2022 Jul 11;11(14). pii: cells11142168. doi: 10.3390/cells11142168. PubMed 35883613.
Backbone
  Vector backbone: pMA5096
  Backbone manufacturer: Alexeyev lab
  Backbone size w/o insert (bp): 6249
  Total vector size (bp): 6969
  Vector type: Mammalian Expression, Retroviral
  Selectable markers: Hygromycin
Growth in bacteria
  Bacterial resistance: Ampicillin, 100 μg/mL
  Growth temperature: 37°C
  Growth strain: NEB Stable
  Copy number: High Copy
Gene/Insert
  Gene/Insert name: TFAM human
  Species: H. sapiens (human)
  Insert size (bp): 753
  Promoter: LTR
  Cloning method: Restriction Enzyme; 5′ cloning site EcoRI (not destroyed); 3′ cloning site XhoI (not destroyed)
  Sequencing primers: 5′ gtacaccctaagcctccgcc
Terms and licenses: Academic/Nonprofit Terms; Industry Terms: Not Available to Industry
How to cite: pMA5132 was a gift from Mikhail Alexeyev (Addgene plasmid # 184858 ; http://n2t.net/addgene:184858 ; RRID:Addgene_184858)
